>Addgene plasmid #176964 | SOD1_pcDNA6.2/EmGFP-Bsd | addgene full sequence | sequence record 349723 | Addgene NGS Result
GACATTGATTATTGACTAGTTATTAATAGTAATCAATTACGGGGTCATTAGTTCATAGCCCATATATGGA
GTTCCGCGTTACATAACTTACGGTAAATGGCCCGCCTGGCTGACCGCCCAACGACCCCCGCCCATTGACG
TCAATAATGACGTATGTTCCCATAGTAACGCCAATAGGGACTTTCCATTGACGTCAATGGGTGGAGTATT
TACGGTAAACTGCCCACTTGGCAGTACATCAAGTGTATCATATGCCAAGTACGCCCCCTATTGACGTCAA
TGACGGTAAATGGCCCGCCTGGCATTATGCCCAGTACATGACCTTATGGGACTTTCCTACTTGGCAGTAC
ATCTACGTATTAGTCATCGCTATTACCATGGTGATGCGGTTTTGGCAGTACATCAATGGGCGTGGATAGC
GGTTTGACTCACGGGGATTTCCAAGTCTCCACCCCATTGACGTCAATGGGAGTTTGTTTTGGCACCAAAA
TCAACGGGACTTTCCAAAATGTCGTAACAACTCCGCCCCATTGACGCAAATGGGCGGTAGGCGTGTACGG
TGGGAGGTCTATATAAGCAGAGCTCTCTGGCTAACTAGAGAACCCACTGCTTACTGGCTTATCGAAATTA
ATACGACTCACTATAGGGAGACCCAAGCTGGCTAGTTAAGCTATCAACAAGTTTGTACAAAAAAGCAGGC
ACC
[462 nt withheld, positions 704-1165]
TAGAACCCAGCTTTCTTGTACAAAGTGGTTGATCTAGAGGGCCCGCGGTTCGAAGGTAAGCCTATCCCTA
ACCCTCTCCTCGGTCTCGATTCTACGCGTACCGGTTAGTAATGAGTTTAAACGGGGGAGGCTAACTGAAA
CACGGAAGGAGACAATACCGGAAGGAACCCGCGCTATGACGGCAATAAAAAGACAGAATAAAACGCACGG
GTGTTGGGTCGTTTGTTCATAAACGCGGGGTTCGGTCCCAGGGCTGGCACTCTGTCGATACCCCACCGAG
ACCCCATTGGGGCCAATACGCCCGCGTTTCTTCCTTTTCCCCACCCCACCCCCCAAGTTCGGGTGAAGGC
CCAGGGCTCGCAGCCAACGTCGGGGCGGCAGGCCCTGCCATAGCAGATCTGCGCAGCTGGGGCTCTAGGG
GGTATCCCC
[124 nt withheld, positions 1595-1718]
C
[91 nt withheld, positions 1720-1810]
A
[49 nt withheld, positions 1812-1860]
CCTTTGACGTTGGAGTCCACGTTCTTT
[37 nt withheld, positions 1888-1924]
ACCCTATCTCGGTCTATTCTTTTGATTTATAAGGGATTTTGCCGATTTCGGCCTATTGGTTAAAAAATGA
GCTGATTTAACAAAAATTTAACGCGAATTATCCTCGAGCTACCGGGTAGGGGAGGCGCTTTTCCCAAGGC
AGTCTGGAGCATGCGCTTTAGCAGCCCCGCTGGGCACTTGGCGCTACACAAGTGGCCTCTGGCCTCGCAC
ACATTCCACATCCACCGGTAGGCGCCAACCGGCTCCGTTCTTTGGTGGCCCCTTCGCGCCACCTTCTACT
CCTCCCCTAGTCAGGAAGTTCCCCCCCGCCCCGCAGCTCGCGTCGTGCAGGACGTGACAAATGGAAGTAG
CACGTCTCACTAGTCTCGTGCAGATGGACAGCACCGCTGAGCAATGGAAGCGGGTAGGCCTTTGGGGCAG
CGGCCAATAGCAGCTTTGCTCCTTCGCTTTCTGGGCTCAGAGGCTGGGAAGGGGTGGGTCCGGGGGCGGG
CTCAGGGGCGGGCTCAGGGGCGGGGCGGGCGCCCGAAGGTCCTCCGGAGGCCCGGCATTCTGCACGCTTC
AAAAGCGCACGTCTGCCGCGCTGTTCTCCTCTTCCTCATCTCCGGGCCTTTCGACTCTAGACACGTGTTG
ACAATTAATCATCGGCATAGTATATCGGCATAGTATAATACGACAAGGTGAGGAACTAAACCATGGTGAG
CAAGGGCGAGGAGCTGTTCACCGGGGTGGTGCCCATCCTGGTCGAGCTGGACGGCGACGTAAACGGCCAC
AAGTTCAGCGTGTCCGGCGAGGGCGAGGGCGATGCCACCTACGGCAAGCTGACCCTGAAGTTCATCTGCA
CCACCGGCAAGCTGCCCGTGCCCTGGCCCACCCTCGTGACCACCTTCACCTACGGCGTGCAGTGCTTCGC
CCGCTACCCCGACCACATGAAGCAGCACGACTTCTTCAAGTCCGCCATGCCCGAAGGCTACGTCCAGGAG
CGCACCATCTTCTTCAAGGACGACGGCAACTACAAGACCCGCGCCGAGGTGAAGTTCGAGGGCGACACCC
TGGTGAACCGCATCGAGCTGAAGGGCATCGACTTCAAGGAGGACGGCAACATCCTGGGGCACAAGCTGGA
GTACAACTACAACAGCCACAAGGTCTATATCACCGCCGACAAGCAGAAGAACGGCATCAAGGTGAACTTC
AAGACCCGCCACAACATCGAGGACGGCAGCGTGCAGCTCGCCGACCACTACCAGCAGAACACCCCCATCG
GCGACGGCCCCGTGCTGCTGCCCGACAACCACTACCTGAGCACCCAGTCCGCCCTGAGCAAAGACCCCAA
CGAGAAGCGCGATCACATGGTCCTGCTGGAGTTCGTGACCGCCGCCGGGATCACTCTCGGCATGGACGAG
CTGTACAAGGCCAAGCCTTTGTCTCAAGAAGAATCCACCCTCATTGAAAGAGCAACGGCTACAATCAACA
GCATCCCCATCTCTGAAGACTACAGCGTCGCCAGCGCAGCTCTCTCTAGCGACGGCCGCATCTTCACTGG
TGTCAATGTATATCATTTTACTGGGGGACCTTGTGCAGAACTCGTGGTGCTGGGCACTGCTGCTGCTGCG
GCAGCTGGCAACCTGACTTGTATCGTCGCGATCGGAAATGAGAACAGGGGCATCTTGAGCCCCTGCGGAC
GGTGCCGACAGGTGCTTCTCGATCTGCATCCTGGGATCAAAGCCATAGTGAAGGACAGTGATGGACAGCC
GACGGCAGTTGGGATTCGTGAATTGCTGCCCTCTGGTTATGTGTGGGAGGGCTAAGCACTTCGTGGCCGA
GGAGCAGGACTGACACGTGCTACGAGATTTCGATTCCACCGCCGCCTTCTATGAAAGGTTGGGCTTCGGA
ATCGTTTTCCGGGACGCCGGCTGGATGATCCTCCAGCGCGGGGATCTCATGCTGGAGTTCTTCGCCCACC
CCAACTTGTTTATTGCAGCTTATAATGGTTACAAATAAAGCAATAGCATCACAAATTTCACAAATAAAGC
ATTTTTTTCACTGCATTCTAGTTGTGGTTTGTCCAAACTCATCAATGTATCTTATCATGTCTGTATACCG
TCGACCTCTAGCTAGAGCTTGGCGTAATCATGGTCATAGCTGTTTCCTGTGTGAAATTGTTATCCGCTCA
CAATTCCACACAACATACGAGCCGGAAGCATAAAGTGTAAAGCCTGGGGTGCCTAATGAGTGAGCTAACT
CACATTAATTGCGTTGCGCTCACTGCCCGCTTTCCAGTCGGGAAACCTGTCGTGCCAGCTGCATTAATGA
ATCGGCCAACGCGCGGGGAGAGGCGGTTTGCGTATTGGGCGCTCTTCCGCTTCCTCGCTCACTGACTCGC
TGCGCTCGGTCGTTCGGCTGCGGCGAGCGGTATCAGCTCACTCAAAGGCGGTAATACGGTTATCCACAGA
ATCAGGGGATAACGCAGGAAAGAACATGTGAGCAAAAGGCCAGCAAAAGGCCAGGAACCGTAAAAAGGCC
GCGTTGCTGGCGTTTTTCCATAGGCTCCGCCCCCCTGACGAGCATCACAAAAATCGACGCTCAAGTCAGA
GGTGGCGAAACCCGACAGGACTATAAAGATACCAGGCGTTTCCCCCTGGAAGCTCCCTCGTGCGCTCTCC
TGTTCCGACCCTGCCGCTTACCGGATACCTGTCCGCCTTTCTCCCTTCGGGAAGCGTGGCGCTTTCTCAT
AGCTCACGCTGTAGGTATCTCAGTTCGGTGTAGGTCGTTCGCTCCAAGCTGGGCTGTGTGCACGAACCCC
CCGTTCAGCCCGACCGCTGCGCCTTATCCGGTAACTATCGTCTTGAGTCCAACCCGGTAAGACACGACTT
ATCGCCACTGGCAGCAGCCACTGGTAACAGGATTAGCAGAGCGAGGTATGTAGGCGGTGCTACAGAGTTC
TTGAAGTGGTGGCCTAACTACGGCTACACTAGAAGAACAGTATTTGGTATCTGCGCTCTGCTGAAGCCAG
TTACCTTCGGAAAAAGAGTTGGTAGCTCTTGATCCGGCAAACAAACCACCGCTGGTAGCGGTGGTTTTTT
TGTTTGCAAGCAGCAGATTACGCGCAGAAAAAAAGGATCTCAAGAAGATCCTTTGATCTTTTCTACGGGG
TCTGACGCTCAGTGGAACGAAAACTCACGTTAAGGGATTTTGGTCATGAGATTATCAAAAAGGATCTTCA
CCTAGATCCTTTTAAATTAAAAATGAAGTTTTAAATCAATCTAAAGTATATATGAGTAAACTTGGTCTGA
CAGTTACCAATGCTTAATCAGTGAGGCACCTATCTCAGCGATCTGTCTATTTCGTTCATCCATAGTTGCC
TGACTCCCCGTCGTGTAGATAACTACGATACGGGAGGGCTTACCATCTGGCCCCAGTGCTGCAATGATAC
CGCGAGACCCACGCTCACCGGCTCCAGATTTATCAGCAATAAACCAGCCAGCCGGAAGGGCCGAGCGCAG
AAGTGGTCCTGCAACTTTATCCGCCTCCATCCAGTCTATTAATTGTTGCCGGGAAGCTAGAGTAAGTAGT
TCGCCAGTTAATAGTTTGCGCAACGTTGTTGCCATTGCTACAGGCATCGTGGTGTCACGCTCGTCGTTTG
GTATGGCTTCATTCAGCTTCGGTTCCCAACGATCAAGGCGAGTTACATGATCCCCCATGTTGTGCAAAAA
AGCGGTTAGCTCCTTCGGTCCTCCGATCGTTGTCAGAAGTAAGTTGGCCGCAGTGTTATCACTCATGGTT
ATGGCAGCACTGCATAATTCTCTTACTGTCATGCCATCCGTAAGATGCTTTTCTGTGACTGGTGAGTACT
CAACCAAGTCATTCTGAGAATAGTGTATGCGGCGACCGAGTTGCTCTTGCCCGGCGTCAATACGGGATAA
TACCGCGCCACATAGCAGAACTTTAAAAGTGCTCATCATTGGAAAACGTTCTTCGGGGCGAAAACTCTCA
AGGATCTTACCGCTGTTGAGATCCAGTTCGATGTAACCCACTCGTGCACCCAACTGATCTTCAGCATCTT
TTACTTTCACCAGCGTTTCTGGGTGAGCAAAAACAGGAAGGCAAAATGCCGCAAAAAAGGGAATAAGGGC
GACACGGAAATGTTGAATACTCATACTCTTCCTTTTTCAATATTATTGAAGCATTTATCAGGGTTATTGT
CTCATGAGCGGATACATATTTGAATGTATTTAGAAAAATAAACAAATAGGGGTTCCGCGCACATTTCCCC
GAAAAGTGCCACCTGACGTCGACGGATCGGGAGATCTCCCGATCCCCTATGGTGCACTCTCAGTACAATC
TGCTCTGATGCCGCATAGTTAAGCCAGTATCTGCTCCCTGCTTGTGTGTTGGAGGTCGCTGAGTAGTGCG
CGAGCAAAATTTAAGCTACAACAAGGCAAGGCTTGACCGACAATTGCATGAAGAATCTGCTTAGGGTTAG
GCGTTTTGCGCTGCTTCGCGATGTACGGGCCAGATATACGCGTT
Features (pLannotate 1.2.2; 26 found; start..end, strand, type, name):
      1..380     +  enhancer       CMV enhancer: human cytomegalovirus immediate early enhancer
    381..584     +  promoter       CMV promoter: human cytomegalovirus (CMV) immediate early promoter
    580..613     +  LTR            5' LTR (truncated) (fragment): truncated 5' long terminal repeat (LTR) from HIV-1
    629..647     +  promoter       T7 promoter: promoter for bacteriophage T7 RNA polymerase
    678..698     +  protein_bind   attB1: mutant version of attB; core recombination site for the Gateway® BP reaction BP Clonase™
    704..1165    +  CDS            SOD1 (sequence withheld): SODC_HUMAN - Experimental evidence at protein level: Swiss-Prot protein existence level 1. Destroys radicals which are normally produced within the cells and which are toxic to biological systems. From Homo sapiens (Human).
   1170..1194    -  protein_bind   attB2: mutant version of attB; recombination site for the Gateway® BP reaction BP Clonase™
   1220..1261    +  CDS            V5 tag: epitope tag from simian virus 5
   1345..1393    +  polyA_signal   HSV TK poly(A) signal: herpes simplex virus thymidine kinase polyadenylation signal (Cole and Stacy, 1985)
   1484..1500    -  polyA_signal   bGH poly(A) signal (fragment): bovine growth hormone polyadenylation signal
   1595..2023    +  rep_origin     f1 ori (sequence partly withheld): f1 bacteriophage origin of replication; arrow indicates direction of (+) strand synthesis
   2038..2537    +  promoter       PGK promoter: mouse phosphoglycerate kinase 1 promoter
   2551..2598    +  promoter       EM7 promoter: synthetic bacterial promoter&nbsp
   2617..3333    +  CDS            Emerald: Emerald is a basic (constitutively fluorescent) green fluorescent protein published in 1998, derived from Aequorea victoria. It is reported to be a very rapidly-maturing weak dimer.
   3333..3729    +  CDS            BSD (fragment): blasticidin S deaminase; Aspergillus terreus BSD; confers resistance to blasticidin
   3730..3757    +  CDS            BleoR (fragment): antibiotic-binding protein; Sh ble from Streptoalloteichus hindustanus; confers resistance to bleomycin, phleomycin, and Zeocin™
   3767..3892    +  CDS            ble (fragment): BLE_KLEPN - Experimental evidence at protein level: Swiss-Prot protein existence level 1. Binding protein with a strong affinity to the bleomycin family of antibiotics. Binds to CL990; an antimitotic-antibiotic compound. From Klebsiella pneumoniae.
   3887..4008    +  polyA_signal   SV40 poly(A) signal: SV40 polyadenylation signal
   4081..4097    -  protein_bind   lac operator: The lac repressor binds to the lac operator to inhibit transcription in E. coli. This inhibition can be relieved by adding lactose or isopropyl-β-D-thiogalactopyranoside (IPTG). lac repressor encoded by lacI
   4105..4135    -  promoter       lac promoter: promoter for the E. coli lac operon
   4150..4171    -  protein_bind   CAP binding site: CAP binding activates transcription in the presence of cAMP. E. coli catabolite activator protein
   4184..4276    -  CDS            lacI (fragment): lac repressor; lacI; The lac repressor binds to the lac operator to inhibit transcription in E. coli. This inhibition can be relieved by adding lactose or isopropyl-β-D-thiogalactopyranoside (IPTG).
   4459..5047    -  rep_origin     ori: high-copy-number ColE1/pMB1/pBR322/pUC origin of replication
   5218..6078    -  CDS            AmpR: β-lactamase; bla; confers resistance to ampicillin, carbenicillin, and related antibiotics
   6079..6183    -  promoter       AmpR promoter: bla
   6242..6294    -  misc_feature   bom (fragment): basis of mobility region from pBR322
