[The description below was written by a language model from this plasmid's Addgene catalogue record and pLannotate feature annotations shown in this document.]
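Description:
SOD1_pcDNA6.2/EmGFP-Bsd is a mammalian expression plasmid built by Gateway recombination of the human SOD1 coding sequence (superoxide dismutase 1, NM_000454) into the Invitrogen pcDNA6.2/EmGFP-Bsd/V5-DEST destination backbone. The sequenced plasmid is about 6.4 kb. It is maintained in E. coli at high copy through a ColE1/pUC-type origin and selected with ampicillin via the β-lactamase gene. An f1 origin is also present.

The SOD1 open reading frame sits between attB1 and attB2 sites left by the Gateway reaction, downstream of the human cytomegalovirus immediate-early enhancer and promoter, with a T7 promoter just upstream that also serves as a sequencing primer site. A V5 epitope tag and the HSV thymidine kinase polyadenylation signal follow attB2. The record does not state whether the insert retains its stop codon, so it is unclear whether the V5 tag is actually fused to the expressed protein.

A second, independent cassette uses the mouse PGK promoter to express Emerald GFP fused in frame to blasticidin S deaminase, terminated by an SV40 poly(A) signal. An EM7 bacterial promoter ahead of this fusion allows its expression in E. coli as well. This fusion marker lets transfected cells be identified by green fluorescence and, if wanted, enriched or stably selected with blasticidin, without tagging SOD1 with the fluorescent protein. Several short annotated fragments (HIV-1 LTR, bGH poly(A), bleomycin resistance, lacI) appear to be partial sequence matches rather than functional elements.

The associated publication describes an overexpression screen of chromosome 21 genes for modulators of Sonic hedgehog signalling relevant to Down syndrome, which suggests this plasmid is one member of that clone set.
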