Addgene plasmid #176964: SOD1_pcDNA6.2/EmGFP-Bsd
Purpose: Mammalian expression vector encoding SOD1 and EmGFP-Bsd
Depositing lab: Roger Reeves. Depositing organization: Johns Hopkins University and School of Medicine. Publication: Overexpression screen of chromosome 21 genes reveals modulators of Sonic hedgehog signaling relevant to Down syndrome. Moyer AJ, Fernandez FX, Li Y, Klinedinst DK, Florea LD, Kazuki Y, Oshimura M, Reeves RH. Dis Model Mech. 2023 Apr 1;16(4):dmm049712. doi: 10.1242/dmm.049712. Epub 2023 Apr 13. PubMed 36995257.
Backbone
  Vector backbone: pcDNA6.2/EmGFP-Bsd/V5-DEST
  Backbone manufacturer: Invitrogen (V36620)
  Backbone size w/o insert (bp): 5983
  Vector type: Mammalian Expression
  Selectable markers: EmGFP fused to Blasticidin (bsd)-resistance marker
Growth in bacteria
  Bacterial resistance: Ampicillin, 100 μg/mL
  Growth temperature: 37°C
  Growth strain: DH5alpha
  Copy number: High Copy
Gene/Insert
  Gene/Insert name: SOD1 (alt names: ALS; HEL-S-44)
  Species: H. sapiens (human)
  Insert size (bp): 465
  Entrez Gene: SOD1 (a.k.a. ALS, ALS1, HEL-S-44, IPOA, SOD, STAHP, hSod1, homodimer)
  Promoter: CMV
  Cloning method: Gateway Cloning
  Sequencing primers: 5′ T7; 3′ V5 reverse
Resource information
  A portion of this plasmid was derived from a plasmid made by: Derived from Addgene #53879
Terms and licenses: Academic/Nonprofit Terms; Industry Terms: Not Available to Industry
Depositor comments: SOD1 (NM_000454) expressed under the control of CMV promoter and EmGFP-Bsd under the control of PGK
How to cite: SOD1_pcDNA6.2/EmGFP-Bsd was a gift from Roger Reeves (Addgene plasmid # 176964 ; http://n2t.net/addgene:176964 ; RRID:Addgene_176964)
